>Addgene plasmid #116961 | pFS_0349_pET30-RT-CRISPR_Cellulomonas_bogoriensis_69B4_ARRAY_1 | addgene full sequence | sequence record 227020 | Addgene NGS Result
CCAGGTGCGGGGACCGCGCGCGCGACACATCTGCGCTGGTCACAGCCATCGATCCGCCCCAGTCCCCCGC
TGGCGCGCACGCCGTCCCGCGCGCACGCCCTCGCGCGCGCGTTCGCCCGCGTCAGCCCTGGTCAGCCCGG
GGTCAAAACGGGTAGGGTTCCACCCATGGCCCGAAACTGAGGGCATTGAAACGTCCCGCGGCCGCTATTC
TTTTGATTTATAAGGGATTTTGCCGATTTCGGCCTATTGGTTAAAAAATGAGCTGATTTAACAAAAATTT
AACGCGAATTTTAACAAAATATTAACGCTTACAATTTAGGTGGCACTTTTCGGGGAAATGTGCGCGGAAC
CCCTATTTGTTTATTTTTCTAAATACATTCAAATATGTATCCGCTCATGAATTAATTCTTAGAAAAACTC
ATCGAGCATCAAATGAAACTGCAATTTATTCATATCAGGATTATCAATACCATATTTTTGAAAAAGCCGT
TTCTGTAATGAAGGAGAAAACTCACCGAGGCAGTTCCATAGGATGGCAAGATCCTGGTATCGGTCTGCGA
TTCCGACTCGTCCAACATCAATACAACCTATTAATTTCCCCTCGTCAAAAATAAGGTTATCAAGTGAGAA
ATCACCATGAGTGACGACTGAATCCGGTGAGAATGGCAAAAGTTTATGCATTTCTTTCCAGACTTGTTCA
ACAGGCCAGCCATTACGCTCGTCATCAAAATCACTCGCATCAACCAAACCGTTATTCATTCGTGATTGCG
CCTGAGCGAGACGAAATACGCGATCGCTGTTAAAAGGACAATTACAAACAGGAATCGAATGCAACCGGCG
CAGGAACACTGCCAGCGCATCAACAATATTTTCACCTGAATCAGGATATTCTTCTAATACCTGGAATGCT
GTTTTCCCGGGGATCGCAGTGGTGAGTAACCATGCATCATCAGGAGTACGGATAAAATGCTTGATGGTCG
GAAGAGGCATAAATTCCGTCAGCCAGTTTAGTCTGACCATCTCATCTGTAACATCATTGGCAACGCTACC
TTTGCCATGTTTCAGAAACAACTCTGGCGCATCGGGCTTCCCATACAATCGATAGATTGTCGCACCTGAT
TGCCCGACATTATCGCGAGCCCATTTATACCCATATAAATCAGCATCCATGTTGGAATTTAATCGCGGCC
TAGAGCAAGACGTTTCCCGTTGAATATGGCTCATAACACCCCTTGTATTACTGTTTATGTAAGCAGACAG
TTTTATTGTTCATGACCAAAATCCCTTAACGTGAGTTTTCGTTCCACTGAGCGTCAGACCCCGTAGAAAA
GATCAAAGGATCTTCTTGAGATCCTTTTTTTCTGCGCGTAATCTGCTGCTTGCAAACAAAAAAACCACCG
CTACCAGCGGTGGTTTGTTTGCCGGATCAAGAGCTACCAACTCTTTTTCCGAAGGTAACTGGCTTCAGCA
GAGCGCAGATACCAAATACTGTCCTTCTAGTGTAGCCGTAGTTAGGCCACCACTTCAAGAACTCTGTAGC
ACCGCCTACATACCTCGCTCTGCTAATCCTGTTACCAGTGGCTGCTGCCAGTGGCGATAAGTCGTGTCTT
ACCGGGTTGGACTCAAGACGATAGTTACCGGATAAGGCGCAGCGGTCGGGCTGAACGGGGGGTTCGTGCA
CACAGCCCAGCTTGGAGCGAACGACCTACACCGAACTGAGATACCTACAGCGTGAGCTATGAGAAAGCGC
CACGCTTCCCGAAGGGAGAAAGGCGGACAGGTATCCGGTAAGCGGCAGGGTCGGAACAGGAGAGCGCACG
AGGGAGCTTCCAGGGGGAAACGCCTGGTATCTTTATAGTCCTGTCGGGTTTCGCCACCTCTGACTTGAGC
GTCGATTTTTGTGATGCTCGTCAGGGGGGCGGAGCCTATGGAAAAACGCCAGCAACGCGGCCTTTTTACG
GTTCCTGGTCTTTTGCTGGCCTTTTGCTCACATGTTCTTTCCTGCGTTATCCCCTGATTCTGTGGATAAC
CGTATTACCGCCTTTGAGTGAGCTGATACCGCTCGCCGCAGCCGAACGACCGAGCGCAGCGAGTCAGTGA
GCGAGGAAGCGGAAGAGCGCCTGATGCGGTATTTTCTCCTTACGCATCTGTGCGGTATTTCACACCGCAA
TGGTGCACTCTCAGTACAATCTGCTCTGATGCCGCATAGTTAAGCCAGTATACACTCCGCTATCGCTACG
TGACTGGGTCATGGCTGCGCCCCGACACCCGCCAACACCCGCTGACGCGCCCTGACGGGCTTGTCTGCTC
CCGGCATCCGCTTACAGACAAGCTGTGACCGTCTCCGGGAGCTGCATGTGTCAGAGGTTTTCACCGTCAT
CACCGAAACGCGCGAGGCAGCTGCGGTAAAGCTCATCAGCGTGGTCGTGAAGCGATTCACAGATGTCTGC
CTGTTCATCCGCGTCCAGCTCGTTGAGTTTCTCCAGAAGCGTTAATGTCTGGCTTCTGATAAAGCGGGCC
ATGTTAAGGGCGGTTTTTTCCTGTTTGGTCACTGATGCCTCCGTGTAAGGGGGATTTCTGTTCATGGGGG
TAATGATACCGATGAAACGAGAGAGGATGCTCACGATACGGGTTACTGATGATGAACATGCCCGGTTACT
GGAACGTTGTGAGGGTAAACAACTGGCGGTATGGATGCGGCGGGACCAGAGAAAAATCACTCAGGGTCAA
TGCCAGCGCTTCGTTAATACAGATGTAGGTGTTCCACAGGGTAGCCAGCAGCATCCTGCGATGCAGATCC
GGAACATAATGGTGCAGGGCGCTGACTTCCGCGTTTCCAGACTTTACGAAACACGGAAACCGAAGATCAT
TCATGTTGTTGCTCAGGTCGCAGACGTTTTGCAGCAGCAGTCGCTTCACGTTCGCTCGCGTATCGGTGAT
TCATTCTGCTAACCAGTAAGGCAACCCCGCCAGCCTAGCCGGGTCCTCAACGACAGGAGCACGATCATGC
GCACCCGTGGGGCCGCCATGCCGGCGATAATGGCCTGCTTCTCGCCGAAACGTTTGGTGGCGGGACCAGT
GACGAAGGCTTGAGCGAGGGCGTGCAAGATTCCGAATACCGCAAGCGACAGGCCGATCATCGTCGCGCTC
CAGCGAAAGCGGTCCTCGCCGAAAATGACCCAGAGCGCTGCCGGCACCTGTCCTACGAGTTGCATGATAA
AGAAGATAGTCATAAGTGCGGCGACGATAGTCATGCCCCGCGCCCACCGGAAGGAGCTGACTGGGTTGAA
GGCTCTCAAGGGCATCGGTCGAGATCCCGGTGCCTAATGAGTGAGCTAACTTACATTAATTGCGTTGCGC
TCACTGCCCGCTTTCCAGTCGGGAAACCTGTCGTGCCAGCTGCATTAATGAATCGGCCAACGCGCGGGGA
GAGGCGGTTTGCGTATTGGGCGCCAGGGTGGTTTTTCTTTTCACCAGTGAGACGGGCAACAGCTGATTGC
CCTTCACCGCCTGGCCCTGAGAGAGTTGCAGCAAGCGGTCCACGCTGGTTTGCCCCAGCAGGCGAAAATC
CTGTTTGATGGTGGTTAACGGCGGGATATAACATGAGCTATCTTCGGTATCGTCGTATCCCACTACCGAG
ATGTCCGCACCAACGCGCAGCCCGGACTCGGTAATGGCGCGCATTGCGCCCAGCGCCATCTGATCGTTGG
CAACCAGCATCGCAGTGGGAACGATGCCCTCATTCAGCATTTGCATGGTTTGTTGAAAACCGGACATGGC
ACTCCAGTCGCCTTCCCGTTCCGCTATCGGCTGAATTTGATTGCGAGTGAGATATTTATGCCAGCCAGCC
AGACGCAGACGCGCCGAGACAGAACTTAATGGGCCCGCTAACAGCGCGATTTGCTGGTGACCCAATGCGA
CCAGATGCTCCACGCCCAGTCGCGTACCATCTTCATGGGAGAAAATAATACTGTTGATGGGTGTCTGGTC
AGAGACATCAAGAAATAACGCCGGAACATTAGTGCAGGCAGCTTCCACAGCAATGGCATCCTGGTCATCC
AGCGGATAGTTAATGATCAGCCCACTGACGCGTTGCGCGAGAAGATTGTGCACCGCCGCTTTACAGGCTT
CGACGCCGCTTCGTTCTACCATCGACACCACCACGCTGGCACCCAGTTGATCGGCGCGAGATTTAATCGC
CGCGACAATTTGCGACGGCGCGTGCAGGGCCAGACTGGAGGTGGCAACGCCAATCAGCAACGACTGTTTG
CCCGCCAGTTGTTGTGCCACGCGGTTGGGAATGTAATTCAGCTCCGCCATCGCCGCTTCCACTTTTTCCC
GCGTTTTCGCAGAAACGTGGCTGGCCTGGTTCACCACGCGGGAAACGGTCTGATAAGAGACACCGGCATA
CTCTGCGACATCGTATAACGTTACTGGTTTCACATTCACCACCCTGAATTGACTCTCTTCCGGGCGCTAT
CATGCCATACCGCGAAAGGTTTTGCGCCATTCGATGGTGTCCGGGATCTCGACGCTCTCCCTTATGCGAC
TCCTGCATTAGGAAGCAGCCCAGTAGTAGGTTGAGGCCGTTGAGCACCGCCGCCGCAAGGAATGGTGCAT
GCAAGGAGATGGCGCCCAACAGTCCCCCGGCCACGGGGCCTGCCACCATACCCACGCCGAAACAAGCGCT
CATGAGCCCGAAGTGGCGAGCCCGATCTTCCCCATCGGTGATGTCGGCGATATAGGCGCCAGCAACCGCA
CCTGTGGCGCCGGTGATGCCGGCCACGATGCGTCCGGCGTAGAGGATCGAGATCGATCTCGATCCCGCGA
AATTAATACGACTCACTATAGGGGAATTGTGAGCGGATAACAATTCCCCTCTAGAAATAATTTTGTTTAA
CTTTAAGAAGGAGATATACATATGGCTAGAGTCGCAGATGAAGGAGCCTTGACGAGAGCTTGGTCCGAAG
TTCTTGAGGCTGCTGAAAGAGATGGCAGAGTACCAGTGAGCGTCCGAAGATTTGAGAGAGGTGTTGCTGC
TAGTCTAGTGCGACTTTCTGGAGAATTGTCATCTGGAAGATATCAGCCATCAAGAGTTTCAGAAGTTAGC
CTAAGAACTGGTAGTGGCTCAGAAAGAGTTTTGAGAATTGGCGCAGTTGTAGATCGTGTTGTAGAAAGGA
GTTTGCTTAACGCTTTGACTCCCGTTATTGATCCTCTACTGTCCCCTTTTGCTTTTGGTTTTAGGAGAGG
TCTAGGCGTTAAAGATGCCGTAGCAGCTTTGGCTAGAGCTAGAGATGAAGGTTCTACACATGTGCTTAGA
AGTGATATTGCCGCCGCTTTTGATTCCGTGCCAAGGGCACGAGCTGTTCAGGCACTTTCACGTTTAGTAC
CAGATAGACGTGTTTGTGATGTCGTTGCCTCTTTACTGGCTAGACTAGATGATTATGGTTTAGAAGGTGT
GGGTATTGCTCAAGGTTCAGCTGTATCTCCACTCCTCTTAAATTTGTATTTACTTCCCTTTGATGAGGCT
TTGATGGCTAATGGTTTTACACCACTTAGATACGCTGATGATATTGCTGTTCCAGCTATGTCGGAAAGTC
AAGCCCAAAGTGCTGCCCAAGATGTCGCCCATCAATTAGAATGTCTAGGTTTGGCTTGTAGTGCACCCAA
AACTAGCATCAGGTCCTTTGATGAAGGTGTTCATTTCTTAGGGGTAACTTTGAGAGCTAGACCTTCTTCG
ACAGCACCACCCCCAGCTCGATCAAGGCCTCAAAGAATTTCTATGGTCGTTTCTGAGGGTGGTGCTGTAG
TTAGAACAAGACGTGGTCGAGTTAGAGTAGACCGAGATGGAGAAACTGTTGCCTCAATGTCATTGTCCAG
AGTAGCACGTATTGTTGTTCAGGGTCGTGTAGGTTTGACGACTCCACTTCTTCATGAAGCTGCTCAGAGA
GGTATTGATGTTGTAATGCTTAGTAGATCGGGTGGGTATGTTGGTAGGCTATCAAGAAGGCGTCCAGGTG
ATCCTTCTTTGAGGAGAGCACAAGCCAGAGCATACGATTCTGGAGCTGATTTGGAGAGGCTTACAACTGC
TTTTGTTTCCGGTAAGATTACTAATATGAGAGTAGCCGTATTGCGACACCAAAGAGGCGCCGGAACTTCC
GAAGAAGGAGCCAGAGTCGCTGCACAACTTGCTGAAGCCCGAGCAAGGGCATCTGTTATGAGGTCTGTAC
CTTCTTTAATGGGAGTAGAAGGGGCCGCAACAAGAGCCTATTTTGGTTGGCTAGGCTCGCGAGTTGGCGA
AGAATGGGGATTTCATGGACGTGCTAGAAGGCCACCCCCTGACCCTGTTAATAGTATGTTATCCTATGGA
TATGTATTATTGTGCGCTGAAGGAGTTTCTGCTTGTGAACAAGCTGGTCTTGATCCTGATATGGGCTTTC
TACATTCTGATCGATGGGGTCGTCCGAGTTTGGCACTAGATTTGATGGAAGAATGGCGTCCTGTCATTGT
TGATTCGACTGTGTTGAGGATTATTTCGAATAAAAGACTAAAGCCATCAGACTTTACATTTGATGCCAAA
CAAGGAGCAAGGATGACCGCTCATGCTAGACAAACTTTTCTGAGAGAATATGAAGCAAGAATGTTGACGC
TTGCTGGATCAGATGCCGGGGCTGGTCGTCAACCATATAGAAGATTGATTGCTACTCAAGCTATGAGACT
TGCAGAGGCTTTGAGAACACCCGGTGGTCCATATCGTCCTTATGTTTGGAGATAGCGTACGTTAACTTTA
AGAAGGAGAACTTAAGATGATATGGATCTTAGCATGTTATGATATAGCTGACGATGATCGAAGATCCAGA
TTATCTGATCTTCTAGCAGAGTTAGGCCCAAGAGTCCAACAGAGCGTCTTTGAATGTAGACTTCCCTCTA
AGAAGGCTTTGAGAAGATTATTGGGAGAACTTGCTGCACTTATCGACCCCGTTGAAGATCAGGTGCGTGT
TTACGAGCTTGGTGGCCAAGGACCCAGACCGCAAATTGTTGGCACTCGTATCCTAGAAGAATGGCGAGAC
ATGTGGGTTGTTTAACTCGAGATCCGGCTGCTAACAAAGCCCGAAAGGAAGCTGAGTTGGCTGCTGCCAC
CGCTGAGCAATAACTAGCATAACCCCTTGGGGCCTCTAAACGGGTCTTGAGGGGTTTTTTGCTGAAAGGA
GGAACTATATCCGGATA
Features (pLannotate 1.2.2; 18 found; start..end, strand, type, name):
    204..317     +  rep_origin     M13 ori (fragment): M13 bacteriophage origin of replication; arrow indicates direction of (+) strand synthesis
    343..400     +  promoter       AmpR promoter (fragment): bla
    409..1224    -  CDS            KanR: aminoglycoside phosphotransferase; aph(3')-Ia; confers resistance to kanamycin in bacteria or G418 (Geneticin®) in eukaryotes
   1346..1934    +  rep_origin     ori: high-copy-number ColE1/pMB1/pBR322/pUC origin of replication
   2120..2259    -  misc_feature   bom: basis of mobility region from pBR322
   2361..2552    -  CDS            rop: Rop protein, which maintains plasmids at low copy number; rop
   2569..2949    +  CDS            YPB1_ECOLX: Protein predicted: Swiss-Prot protein existence level 4. From Escherichia coli.
   3021..3312    -  CDS            TcR (fragment): tetracycline efflux protein; tet; confers resistance to tetracycline
   3327..3348    -  protein_bind   CAP binding site: CAP binding activates transcription in the presence of cAMP. E. coli catabolite activator protein
   3361..4443    -  CDS            lacI: lac repressor; lacI; The lac repressor binds to the lac operator to inhibit transcription in E. coli. This inhibition can be relieved by adding lactose or isopropyl-β-D-thiogalactopyranoside (IPTG).
   4444..4521    -  promoter       lacI promoter: lacI
   4529..4808    -  CDS            TcR (fragment): tetracycline efflux protein; tet; confers resistance to tetracycline
   4834..4852    +  promoter       T7 promoter: promoter for bacteriophage T7 RNA polymerase
   4853..4877    +  protein_bind   lac operator: The lac repressor binds to the lac operator to inhibit transcription in E. coli. This inhibition can be relieved by adding lactose or isopropyl-β-D-thiogalactopyranoside (IPTG). lac repressor encoded by lacI
   4892..4914    +  RBS            RBS: efficient ribosome binding site from bacteriophage T7 gene 10 (Olins and Rangwala, 1989)
   6782..6799    +  RBS            RBS (fragment): efficient ribosome binding site from bacteriophage T7 gene 10 (Olins and Rangwala, 1989)
   7097..7146    +  CDS            SET1 (fragment): solubility-enhancement tag derived from T7 phage gene 10B
   7154..7201    +  terminator     T7 terminator: transcription terminator for bacteriophage T7 RNA polymerase
