[The description below was written by a language model from this plasmid's Addgene catalogue record and pLannotate feature annotations shown in this document.]
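Description:
pFS_0349_pET30-RT-CRISPR_Cellulomonas_bogoriensis_69B4_ARRAY_1 is a 7,227-nt bacterial expression plasmid built on the Novagen pET30b+ backbone. It is propagated in E. coli through a ColE1/pBR322-type origin accompanied by the bom region and the rop gene, which keeps copy number low, in agreement with the catalogue's low-copy designation. Selection is by kanamycin through the aph(3')-Ia aminoglycoside phosphotransferase gene. A fragment of an M13/f1 phage origin and short remnants of the tetracycline resistance gene are also detected; these are partial matches rather than functional elements. The backbone carries lacI with its own promoter, supplying lac repressor.

The payload is a synthetic cassette encoding the Cellulomonas bogoriensis 69B4 reverse transcriptase-Cas1 fusion and Cas2, the CRISPR adaptation proteins. It is driven by a T7 promoter with an adjacent lac operator (T7lac), so expression needs T7 RNA polymerase and is relieved from repression by IPTG. A T7 gene 10 ribosome binding site follows the operator. A second partial RBS match further downstream may mark a second open reading frame, although the automated annotation does not label the coding sequences themselves. A T7 terminator closes the unit. According to the catalogue, the plasmid also encodes C. bogoriensis CRISPR array 1, but this is likewise not annotated in the feature table, so its position cannot be given here. The short SET1 tag hit just before the terminator is a fragmentary match and of uncertain significance.

The construct is described as compatible with the SENECA acquisition readout. It belongs to work on transcriptional recording, in which RT-Cas1-Cas2 acquires spacers from RNA into the CRISPR array.
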