Addgene plasmid #116961: pFS_0349_pET30-RT-CRISPR_Cellulomonas_bogoriensis_69B4_ARRAY_1
Purpose: Expresses CbRT-Cas1-Cas2 under pT7lac promoter, encodes CbCRISPR array 1, compatible with SENECA acquisition readout
Depositing lab: Randall Platt. Depositing organization: ETH Zurich (Swiss Federal Institute of Technology). Publication: Transcriptional recording by CRISPR spacer acquisition from RNA. Schmidt F, Cherepkova MY, Platt RJ. Nature. 2018 Oct;562(7727):380-385. doi: 10.1038/s41586-018-0569-1. Epub 2018 Oct 3. PubMed 30283135.
Backbone
  Vector backbone: pET30b+
  Backbone manufacturer: Novagen
  Vector type: Bacterial Expression
Growth in bacteria
  Bacterial resistance: Kanamycin, 50 μg/mL
  Growth temperature: 37°C
  Growth strain: Stbl3
  Copy number: Low Copy
Gene/Insert
  Gene/Insert name: Cellulomonas bogoriensis 69B4 RT-Cas1-Cas2
  Species: Synthetic
  Promoter: T7
  Cloning method: Restriction Enzyme; 5′ cloning site Unknown (unknown if destroyed); 3′ cloning site Unknown (unknown if destroyed)
  Sequencing primers: 5′ T7; 3′ T7-term
Terms and licenses: Academic/Nonprofit Terms; Industry Terms: Not Available to Industry
Depositor comments: Please see the annotated GenBank file and the additional image file for the location of specific features in the sequence of this plasmid.
How to cite: pFS_0349_pET30-RT-CRISPR_Cellulomonas_bogoriensis_69B4_ARRAY_1 was a gift from Randall Platt (Addgene plasmid # 116961 ; http://n2t.net/addgene:116961 ; RRID:Addgene_116961)
